>Addgene plasmid #185837 | pAF4EH4R | addgene full sequence | sequence record 368099 | Addgene NGS Result
[105 nt withheld, positions 1-105]
CCATTCGCCATTCAGGCTGCGCAACTGTTGGGAAGGGCGATCGGTGCGGGCCTCTTCGCTATTACGCCAG
CTGGCGAAAGGGGGATGTGCTGCAAGGCGATTAAGTTGGGTAACGCCAGGGTTTTCCCAGTCACGACGTT
GTAAAACGACGGCCAGTGAGCGCGCGTAATACGACTCACTATAGGGCGAATTGGGGCCCGATATACATGT
GATTAATATCAGAAGGTAAATGGCAAGACGAAATTTGCTTGTTTATAATACAAAAAAACATACATAAGAT
ATAATATATATTTCAATAGAAAAGAAAAAGTATAGAAAAGTGAATAAACAAAAGAAACATGAGAAAAATA
GCTCGTCTTCTCAACTGGGTATCCTGCAGGTTAACCACCGTATTCATCAATACCCAAGGCATCAGTAAAC
ATTTGTTCAAATTCAAAATCAGCCATATCCAAAGCACCATAAGGAGCAGAATCATGAGGAGTAAAACCTG
GACCTGGAGAGTCACCGTCACCTAACATATCCAAGTCAAAATCATCCAAAGCATCAGCATGAGCCATAGC
AACATCTTCACCATCCAAATGCAATTCGGTACCAACCTTTCTTTTCTTCTTAGGTGGGGTACAGTCGACT
TCCAAAGTAGAAGCAGCAGCTGGAGTACCACCACCTCTAGAATGAATTTTGGTATGTCTTTTTCTTTCGT
CGGATCTAGCAAACTTTCTACCGCAAATATCACAAGCGAATGGTTTTTCACCAGTGTGGGTTCTGATATG
AGTAGTCAAATGATCAGACCTGGAGAAGTTCCTCATACAGATTCTACATTGGAATGGCTTTTGACCGGTA
TGGATTCTAATATGTCTGGTCAATTCATCGGATCTGGAGAATCTTCTATCACAAGATTCAACTGGACAAG
CGTATGGTCTAGTACCCATGATGGATCCAGTGGCGGTTGTTGTCGTAGGTGGGGGAGGAGGAGGTTGTTA
TGTTTGACACTGAGTTAAAGCCTTGGAAGTTTAAATAAAACAAGAAGACAAGAAGAAAGGAAAATTTCGC
TAAAAAACATATTTCTGTATTCATTTCTCGAGTTGTCCATTGAGGTGAAATTTCTTCTAATATATAGTGA
ATGTAGGGAGCGAGAACAAAAGAGAACAAGGTGTTCAAAACCACGTTCATCACTCGGTACGATGTATATT
TGCGACTCTTTTTAGCCCTACTTAATGCTGAGCCACTTTGCCTTACAACCCTCATAAATGTATTTTTATC
CTAGCTTCTTTTTCCATATTGCCCTAGGTCTTGTTTATTCATGTCACGTGACTATATTTCCAGGTTTTTC
TTTTTTTCCTCGTCCCTTTTGTGGGAAAAGAAAGCGTCCTTACTAAAAATGAGGGAGCTTTAACTTTAAT
ATACAGCTTTTGGCAGCTTGGTGTTGTTTTCATTGTAGAGCTCCAGCTTTTGTTCCCTTTAGTGAGGGTT
AATTGCGCGCTTGGCGTAATCATGGTCATAGCTGTTTCCTGTGTGAAATTGTTATCCGCTCACAATTCCA
CACAACATACGAGCCGGAAGCATAAAGTGTAAAGCCTGGGGTGCCTAATGAGTGAGCTAACTCACATTAA
TTGCGTTGCGCTCACTGCCCGCTTTCCAGTCGGGAAACCTGTCGTGCCAGCTGCATTAATGAATCGGCCA
ACGCGCGGGGAGAGGCGGTTTGCGTATTGGGCGCTCTTCCGCTTCCTCGCTCACTGACTCGCTGCGCTCG
GTCGTTCGGCTGCGGCGAGCGGTATCAGCTCACTCAAAGGCGGTAATACGGTTATCCACAGAATCAGGGG
ATAACGCAGGAAAGAACATGTGAGCAAAAGGCCAGCAAAAGGCCAGGAACCGTAAAAAGGCCGCGTTGCT
GGCGTTTTTCCATAGGCTCCGCCCCCCTGACGAGCATCACAAAAATCGACGCTCAAGTCAGAGGTGGCGA
AACCCGACAGGACTATAAAGATACCAGGCGTTTCCCCCTGGAAGCTCCCTCGTGCGCTCTCCTGTTCCGA
CCCTGCCGCTTACCGGATACCTGTCCGCCTTTCTCCCTTCGGGAAGCGTGGCGCTTTCTCATAGCTCACG
CTGTAGGTATCTCAGTTCGGTGTAGGTCGTTCGCTCCAAGCTGGGCTGTGTGCACGAACCCCCCGTTCAG
CCCGACCGCTGCGCCTTATCCGGTAACTATCGTCTTGAGTCCAACCCGGTAAGACACGACTTATCGCCAC
TGGCAGCAGCCACTGGTAACAGGATTAGCAGAGCGAGGTATGTAGGCGGTGCTACAGAGTTCTTGAAGTG
GTGGCCTAACTACGGCTACACTAGAAGAACAGTATTTGGTATCTGCGCTCTGCTGAAGCCAGTTACCTTC
GGAAAAAGAGTTGGTAGCTCTTGATCCGGCAAACAAACCACCGCTGGTAGCGGTGGTTTTTTTGTTTGCA
AGCAGCAGATTACGCGCAGAAAAAAAGGATCTCAAGAAGATCCTTTGATCTTTTCTACGGGGTCTGACGC
TCAGTGGAACGAAAACTCACGTTAAGGGATTTTGGTCATGAGATTATCAAAAAGGATCTTCACCTAGATC
CTTTTAAATTAAAAATGAAGTTTTAAATCAATCTAAAGTATATATGAGTAAACTTGGTCTGACAGTTACC
AATGCTTAATCAGTGAGGCACCTATCTCAGCGATCTGTCTATTTCGTTCATCCATAGTTGCCTGACTCCC
CGTCGTGTAGATAACTACGATACGGGAGGGCTTACCATCTGGCCCCAGTGCTGCAATGATACCGCGAGAC
CCACGCTCACCGGCTCCAGATTTATCAGCAATAAACCAGCCAGCCGGAAGGGCCGAGCGCAGAAGTGGTC
CTGCAACTTTATCCGCCTCCATCCAGTCTATTAATTGTTGCCGGGAAGCTAGAGTAAGTAGTTCGCCAGT
TAATAGTTTGCGCAACGTTGTTGCCATTGCTACAGGCATCGTGGTGTCACGCTCGTCGTTTGGTATGGCT
TCATTCAGCTCCGGTTCCCAACGATCAAGGCGAGTTACATGATCCCCCATGTTGTGCAAAAAAGCGGTTA
GCTCCTTCGGTCCTCCGATCGTTGTCAGAAGTAAGTTGGCCGCAGTGTTATCACTCATGGTTATGGCAGC
ACTGCATAATTCTCTTACTGTCATGCCATCCGTAAGATGCTTTTCTGTGACTGGTGAGTACTCAACCAAG
TCATTCTGAGAATAGTGTATGCGGCGACCGAGTTGCTCTTGCCCGGCGTCAATACGGGATAATACCGCGC
CACATAGCAGAACTTTAAAAGTGCTCATCATTGGAAAACGTTCTTCGGGGCGAAAACTCTCAAGGATCTT
ACCGCTGTTGAGATCCAGTTCGATGTAACCCACTCGTGCACCCAACTGATCTTCAGCATCTTTTACTTTC
ACCAGCGTTTCTGGGTGAGCAAAAACAGGAAGGCAAAATGCCGCAAAAAAGGGAATAAGGGCGACACGGA
AATGTTGAATACTCATACTCTTCCTTTTTCAATATTATTGAAGCATTTATCAGGGTTATTGTCTCATGAG
CGGATACATATTTGAATGTATTTAGAAAAATAAACAAATAGGGGTTCCGCGCACATTTCCCCGAAAAGTG
CCACCTGGGTCCTTTTCATCACGTGCTATAAAAATAATTATAATTTAAATTTTTTAATATAAATATATAA
ATTAAAAATAGAAAGTAAAAAAAGAAATTAAAGAAAAAATAGTTTTTGTTTTCCGAAGATGTAAAAGACT
CTAGGGGGATCGCCAACAAATACTACCTTTTATCTTGCTCTTCCTGCTCTCAGGTATTAATGCCGAATTG
TTTCATCTTGTCTGTGTAGAAGACCACACACGAAAATCCTGTGATTTTACATTTTACTTATCGTTAATCG
AATGTATATCTATTTAATCTGCTTTTCTTGTCTAATAAATATATATGTAAAGTACGCTTTTTGTTGAAAT
TTTTTAAACCTTTGTTTATTTTTTTTTCTTCATTCCGTAACTCTTCTACCTTCTTTATTTACTTTCTAAA
ATCCAAATACAAAACATAAAAATAAATAAACACAGAGTAAATTCCCAAATTATTCCATCATTAAAAGATA
CGAGGCGCGTGTAAGTTACAGGCAAGCGATCCGTCTAAGAAACCATTATTATCATGACATTAACCTATAA
AAATAGGCGTATCACGAGGCCCTTTCGTCTCGCGCGTTTCGGTGATGACGGTGAAAACCTCTGACACATG
CAGCTCCCGGAGACGGTCACAGCTTGTCTGTAAGCGGATGCCGGGAGCAGACAAGCCCGTCAGGGCGCGT
CAGCGGGTGTTGGCGGGTGTCGGGGCTGGCTTAACTATGCGGCATCAGAGCAGATTGTACTGAGAGTGCA
CCATAGATCACGACATTACTATATATATAATATAGGAAGCATTTAATAGAACAGCATCGTAATATATGTG
TACTTTGCAGTTATGACGCCAGATGGCAGTAGTGGAAGATATTCTTTATTGAAAAATAGCTTGTCACCTT
ACGTACAATCTTGATCCGGAGCTTTTCTTTTTTTGCCGATTAAGAATTAATTCGGTCGAAAAAAGAAAAG
GAGAGGGCCAAGAGGGAGGGCATTGGTGACTATTGAGCACGTGAGTATACGTGATTAAGCACACAAAGGC
AGCTTGGAGTATGTCTGTTATTAATTTCACAGGTAGTTCTGGTCCATTGGTGAAAGTTTGCGGCTTGCAG
AGCACAGAGGCCGCAGAATGTGCTTTGGATTCCGATGCTGACTTGCTGGGTATTATATGTGTGCCCAATA
GAAAGAGAACAATTGACCCGGTTATTGCAAGGAAAATTTCAAGTCTTGTAAAAGCATATAAAAATAGTTC
AGGCACTCCGAAATACTTGGTTGGCGTGTTTCGTAATCAACCTAAGGAGGATGTTTTGGCTCTGGTCAAT
GATTACGGCATTGATATCGTCCAACTGCATGGAGATGAGTCGTGGCAAGAATACCAAGAGTTCCTCGGTT
TGCCAGTTATTAAAAGACTCGTATTTCCAAAAGACTGCAACATACTACTCAGTGCAGCTTCACAGAAACC
TCATTCGTTTATTCCCTTGTTTGATTCAGAAGCAGGTGGGACAGGTGAACTTTTGGATTGGAACTCGATT
TCTGACTGGGTTGGAAGGCAAGAGAGCCCCGAAAGCTTACATTTTATGTTAGCTGGTGGACTGACGCCAG
AAAATGTTGGTGATGCGCTTAGATTAAATGGCGTTATTGGTGTTGATGTAAGCGGAGGTGTGGAGACAAA
TGGTGTAAAAGACTCTAACAAAATAGCAAATTTCGTCAAAAATGCTAAGAAATAGGTTATTACTGAGTAG
TATTTATTTAAGTATTGTTTGTGCACTTGCCGATCTATGCGGTGTGAAATACCGCACAGATGCGTAAGGA
GAAAATACCGCATCAGGAAATTGTAAGCGTTAATATTTTGTTAAAATTCGCGTTAAATTTTTGTTAAATC
AGCTCATTTTTTAACCAATAGGCCGAAATCGGCAAAATCCCTTATAAATCAAAAGAATAGACCGAGATAG
GGT
[37 nt withheld, positions 5709-5745]
AAAGAACGTGGACTCCAACGTCAAAGG
[49 nt withheld, positions 5773-5821]
T
[91 nt withheld, positions 5823-5913]
GAACGTGGCGAGAAAGGAAG
Features (pLannotate 1.2.2; 20 found; start..end, strand, type, name):
    109..264     -  CDS            lacZα (fragment): LacZα fragment of β-galactosidase; lacZ fragment
    272..290     +  promoter       T7 promoter: promoter for bacteriophage T7 RNA polymerase
    489..725     -  CDS            VP16_HHV11 (fragment): Experimental evidence at protein level: Swiss-Prot protein existence level 1. May play a role in the aggregation of tegument proteins around nucleocapsids during virus morphogenesis. From Human herpesvirus 1 (strain 17) (HHV-1) (Human herpes simplex virus 1).
    909..998     -  CDS            EGR1 (fragment): EGR1_SERCA - Also known as ZENK From Serinus canaria (Island canary) (Fringilla canaria).
   1042..1350    -  CDS            YFD2_YEAST: Protein uncertain: Swiss-Prot protein existence level 5. From Saccharomyces cerevisiae (strain ATCC 204508 / S288c) (Baker's yeast).
   1561..1579    -  promoter       T3 promoter: promoter for bacteriophage T3 RNA polymerase
   1624..1640    -  protein_bind   lac operator: The lac repressor binds to the lac operator to inhibit transcription in E. coli. This inhibition can be relieved by adding lactose or isopropyl-β-D-thiogalactopyranoside (IPTG). lac repressor encoded by lacI
   1648..1678    -  promoter       lac promoter: promoter for the E. coli lac operon
   1693..1714    -  protein_bind   CAP binding site: CAP binding activates transcription in the presence of cAMP. E. coli catabolite activator protein
   1727..1819    -  CDS            lacI (fragment): lac repressor; lacI; The lac repressor binds to the lac operator to inhibit transcription in E. coli. This inhibition can be relieved by adding lactose or isopropyl-β-D-thiogalactopyranoside (IPTG).
   2002..2590    -  rep_origin     ori: high-copy-number ColE1/pMB1/pBR322/pUC origin of replication
   2761..3621    -  CDS            AmpR: β-lactamase; bla; confers resistance to ampicillin, carbenicillin, and related antibiotics
   3622..3726    -  promoter       AmpR promoter: bla
   3763..4266    +  misc_feature   CEN/ARS: S. cerevisiae CEN6 centromere fused to an autonomously replicating sequence
   4334..4369    +  CDS            rop (fragment): Rop protein, which maintains plasmids at low copy number; rop
   4471..4520    +  misc_feature   bom (fragment): basis of mobility region from pBR322
   4658..4805    +  promoter       TRP1 promoter: S. cerevisiae TRP1
   4806..5477    +  CDS            TRP1: TRPF_YEAST - Experimental evidence at protein level: Swiss-Prot protein existence level 1. From Saccharomyces cerevisiae (strain ATCC 204508 / S288c) (Baker's yeast).
   5531..5582    +  misc_feature   bom (fragment): basis of mobility region from pBR322
   5610..105     -  rep_origin     f1 ori (across the origin) (sequence partly withheld): f1 bacteriophage origin of replication; arrow indicates direction of (+) strand synthesis
