[The description below was written by a language model from this plasmid's Addgene catalogue record and pLannotate feature annotations shown in this document.]
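Description:
pAF4EH4R is a yeast expression plasmid built on the pRS414 backbone, a centromeric E. coli–S. cerevisiae shuttle vector. In bacteria it replicates from a high-copy ColE1/pUC-type origin and is selected with ampicillin through the bla (AmpR) gene. In yeast it is maintained at low copy by the CEN6/ARS element and selected by tryptophan prototrophy through the TRP1 marker and its native promoter. The backbone also carries an f1 phage origin and the usual remnants of the pBluescript-style cloning region: lacZα fragment, lac promoter/operator, and flanking T7 and T3 promoters.

The synthetic insert, assembled by Gibson cloning between the T7 and T3 sites, is recorded as PHAC1>Zif268>VP16-PABF1 and encodes an artificial trans-activator. The feature table supports this. On the reverse strand it detects a fragment matching EGR1, the protein from which the Zif268 zinc-finger DNA-binding domain derives, followed by a fragment of the herpes simplex virus VP16 protein, which supplies a strong acidic transcriptional activation domain. Upstream of these lies a stretch annotated as an uncertain yeast ORF, which probably reflects native yeast sequence within the HAC1 promoter region, though the annotation does not identify any promoter explicitly. The insert name also includes an ABF1 promoter element, but this is not annotated and the record does not explain its role or what it drives. No terminator is annotated either.

The fusion protein should bind Zif268 recognition sites placed in synthetic promoters and activate their transcription. The stated purpose is expressing this artificial activator in S. cerevisiae, in the context of engineered regulatory circuits for metabolic engineering.
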