Addgene plasmid #185837: pAF4EH4R
Purpose: Expressing artificial trans-activator in Saccharomyces cerevisiae
Depositing lab: Claudia Vickers. Depositing organization: University of Queensland. Publication: Engineering eukaryote-like regulatory circuits to expand artificial control mechanisms for metabolic engineering in Saccharomyces cerevisiae. Peng B, Bandari NC, Lu Z, Howard CB, Scott C, Trau M, Dumsday G, Vickers CE. Commun Biol. 2022 Feb 16;5(1):135. doi: 10.1038/s42003-022-03070-z. PubMed 35173283.
Backbone
  Vector backbone: pRS414
  Vector type: Yeast Expression
Growth in bacteria
  Bacterial resistance: Ampicillin, 100 μg/mL
  Growth temperature: 37°C
  Growth strain: DH5alpha
  Copy number: High Copy
Gene/Insert
  Gene/Insert name: PHAC1>Zif268>VP16-PABF1
  Species: Synthetic
  Mutation: None
  Cloning method: Gibson Cloning
Terms and licenses: Academic/Nonprofit Terms; Industry Terms: Not Available to Industry
How to cite: pAF4EH4R was a gift from Claudia Vickers (Addgene plasmid # 185837 ; http://n2t.net/addgene:185837 ; RRID:Addgene_185837)
